Addgene plasmid #129907: pRDAX-118 N-Tag miRFP670[2] L10 FKBP EGFP
Purpose: PPI (BiFC/TriFC) assay vector
Depositing lab: Gary Lewin. Depositing organization: Max-Delbrueck-Centrum fuer Molekulare Medizin (MDC).
Backbone
  Vector backbone: custom built
  Vector type: Mammalian Expression
Growth in bacteria
  Bacterial resistance: Ampicillin, 100 μg/mL
  Growth temperature: 37°C
  Growth strain: DH5alpha
  Copy number: High Copy
Gene/Insert
  Gene/Insert name: FKBP
  Species: M. musculus (mouse)
  Cloning method: Restriction Enzyme; 5′ cloning site unknown (unknown if destroyed); 3′ cloning site unknown (unknown if destroyed)
Terms and licenses: Academic/Nonprofit Terms; Industry Terms: Not Available to Industry
How to cite: pRDAX-118 N-Tag miRFP670[2] L10 FKBP EGFP was a gift from Gary Lewin (Addgene plasmid # 129907 ; http://n2t.net/addgene:129907 ; RRID:Addgene_129907)
