[The description below was written by a language model from this plasmid's Addgene catalogue record and pLannotate feature annotations shown in this document.]
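Description:
pRDAX-118 N-Tag miRFP670[2] L10 FKBP EGFP is a custom-built mammalian expression plasmid of about 6.8 kb intended as a vector for protein–protein interaction assays based on bimolecular or trimolecular fluorescence complementation (BiFC/TriFC). It is maintained in E. coli through a high-copy ColE1/pUC-type origin and selected with ampicillin via a β-lactamase gene driven by its own promoter. No mammalian selection marker is annotated.

The expression unit is driven by the human CMV immediate-early enhancer and promoter, followed by a chimeric β-globin/immunoglobulin intron that promotes efficient processing of the transcript. The first open reading frame begins with a fragment of the near-infrared, biliverdin-dependent fluorescent protein miRFP670 (annotated by similarity to emiRFP670). The "[2]" in the name suggests that this is the second of two split halves, placed as an N-terminal tag. A short gap separates it from the FKBP coding sequence and presumably corresponds to the "L10" linker in the name. The catalogue lists FKBP as a mouse insert, whereas the automated annotation matches it to the F36V FKBP12 variant (DmrB); the record does not resolve which form is present. Fluorescence should be reconstituted only when FKBP brings this fragment close to a complementary miRFP670 fragment carried on a partner protein, which is not part of this plasmid.

Downstream, an EMCV IRES allows EGFP to be translated from the same mRNA, giving an independent green marker of transfection and expression level. A second chimeric intron, a WPRE and a bGH polyadenylation signal complete the transcript. Further downstream lie a T3 promoter, a β-globin remnant and a rabbit β-globin poly(A) signal, likely backbone carry-over.
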