Features (pLannotate 1.2.2; 17 found; start..end, strand, type, name):
    155..532     +  enhancer       CMV enhancer: human cytomegalovirus immediate early enhancer
    534..733     +  promoter       CMV promoter: human cytomegalovirus (CMV) immediate early promoter
    872..1004    +  intron         chimeric intron: chimera between introns from human β-globin and immunoglobulin heavy chain genes
   1031..1609    +  CDS            emiRFP670 (fragment): emiRFP670 is a basic (constitutively fluorescent) near ir fluorescent protein published in 2020, derived from Rhodopseudomonas palustris. It has low acid sensitivity. It requires the cofactor biliverdin for fluorescence.
   1640..1960    +  CDS            DmrB: F36V mutant of FK506-binding protein FKBP12 binds synthetic ligands that do not bind wild-type FKBP
   1977..2563    +  misc_feature   IRES2: internal ribosome entry site (IRES) of the encephalomyocarditis virus (EMCV)
   2564..3283    +  CDS            EGFP: the original enhanced GFP (Yang et al., 1996) mammalian codon-optimized
   3329..3461    +  intron         chimeric intron: chimera between introns from human β-globin and immunoglobulin heavy chain genes
   3470..4058    +  misc_feature   WPRE: woodchuck hepatitis virus posttranscriptional regulatory element
   4062..4078    +  misc_feature   MCS (fragment): pUC18/19 multiple cloning site
   4091..4202    +  polyA_signal   bGH poly(A) signal: bovine growth hormone polyadenylation signal
   4298..4316    -  promoter       T3 promoter: promoter for bacteriophage T3 RNA polymerase
   4375..4449    +  CDS            HBB (fragment): HBB_PONPY - Experimental evidence at transcript level: Swiss-Prot protein existence level 2. Involved in oxygen transport from the lung to the various peripheral tissues. From Pongo pygmaeus (Bornean orangutan).
   4520..4575    +  polyA_signal   β-globin poly(A) signal: rabbit β-globin polyadenylation signal (Gil and Proudfoot, 1987)
   4954..5542    -  rep_origin     ori: high-copy-number ColE1/pMB1/pBR322/pUC origin of replication
   5713..6573    -  CDS            AmpR: β-lactamase; bla; confers resistance to ampicillin, carbenicillin, and related antibiotics
   6574..6678    -  promoter       AmpR promoter: bla
>Addgene plasmid #129907 | pRDAX-118 N-Tag miRFP670[2] L10 FKBP EGFP | depositor full sequence | sequence record 249285 | Full Sequence
GCCTGCCTCCAGGCCTCAATATTGGCCATTAGCCATATTATTCATTGGTTATATAGCATAAATCAATATT
GGCTATTGGCCATTGCATACGTTGTATCTATATCATAATATGTACATTTATATTGGCTCATGTCCAATAT
GACCGCCATGTTGGCATTGATTATTGACTAGTTATTAATAGTAATCAATTACGGGGTCATTAGTTCATAG
CCCATATATGGAGTTCCGCGTTACATAACTTACGGTAAATGGCCCGCCTGGCTGACCGCCCAACGACCCC
CGCCCATTGACGTCAATAATGACGTATGTTCCCATAGTAACGCCAATAGGGACTTTCCATTGACGTCAAT
GGGTGGAGTATTTACGGTAAACTGCCCACTTGGCAGTACATCAAGTGTATCATATGCCAAGTCCGCCCCC
TATTGACGTCAATGACGGTAAATGGCCCGCCTGGCATTATGCCCAGTACATGACCTTACGGGACTTTCCT
ACTTGGCAGTACATCTACGTATTAGTCATCGCTATTACCATGGTGATGCGGTTTTGGCAGTACACCAATG
GGCGTGGATAGCGGTTTGACTCACGGGGATTTCCAAGTCTCCACCCCATTGACGTCAATGGGAGTTTGTT
TTGGCACCAAAATCAACGGGACTTTCCAAAATGTCGTAATAACCCCGCCCCGTTGACGCAAATGGGCGGT
AGGCGTGTACGGTGGGAGGTCTATATAAGCAGAGCTCGTTTAGTGAACCGTCAGATCACTAGAAGCTTTA
TTGCGGTAGTTTATCACAGTTAAATTGCTAACGCAGTCAGTGCTTCTGACACAACAGTCTCGAACTTAAG
CTGCAGAAGTTGGTCGTGAGGCACTGGGCAGGTAAGTATCAAGGTTACAAGACAGGTTTAAGGAGACCAA
TAGAAACTGGGCTTGTCGAGACAGAGAAGACTCTTGCGTTTCTGATAGGCACCTATTGGTCTTACTGACA
TCCACTTTGCCTTTCTCTCCACAGGTGTCCACTCCCAGGCCACCATGGGCAGAGCGGGACCCAGTATCGA
CCTGTCTGGGACACTCGCACCAGCACTGGAGCGCATAAGAACTGCTGGATCACTGAGGGCCCTCTGTGAC
GACACAGTCTTGCTCTTTCAGCAATGTACGGGCTATGATCGAGTGATGGTGTACCGATTCGACGAACAGG
GTCATGGTCTGGTCTTTTCCGAGTGTCACGTGCCTGGCCTGGAGAGCTACTTTGGCAACCGCTATCCCTC
TTCTACCGTACCCCAGATGGCCAGGCAACTTTACGTCCGGCAACGGGTCAGAGTGCTGGTGGATGTGACC
TACCAGCCTGTGCCACTCGAACCTCGGCTGAGCCCACTCACTGGACGGGATCTGGACATGAGCGGCTGCT
TCCTGAGGTCCATGTCACCTTGCCATCTGCAGTTCTTGAAGGACATGGGCGTTCGAGCCACACTCGCAGT
CTCACTGGTTGTAGGCGGGAAACTGTGGGGTCTTGTGGTGTGTCACCACTACCTTCCCAGGTTCATCCGG
TTCGAGTTGAGAGCCATCTGCAAACGTTTGGCCGAGAGAATAGCCACCCGCATTACTGCTCTGGAATCCG
GGAGCTCTGCCAGCGGTGGCAGCACCTCCGGAGTGCAGGTGGAAACCATCTCCCCAGGAGACGGGCGCAC
CTTCCCCAAGCGCGGCCAGACCTGCGTGGTGCACTACACCGGGATGCTTGAAGATGGAAAGAAATTTGAT
TCCTCCCGGGACAGAAACAAGCCCTTTAAGTTTATGCTAGGCAAGCAGGAGGTGATCCGAGGCTGGGAAG
AAGGGGTTGCCCAGATGAGTGTGGGTCAGAGAGCCAAACTGACTATATCTCCAGATTATGCCTATGGTGC
CACTGGGCACCCAGGCATCATCCCACCACATGCCACTCTCGTCTTCGATGTGGAGCTTCTAAAACTGGAA
TAAGAATTCAGATCCGCCCCTCTCCCTCCCCCCCCCCTAACGTTACTGGCCGAAGCCGCTTGGAATAAGG
CCGGTGTGCGTTTGTCTATATGTTATTTTCCACCATATTGCCGTCTTTTGGCAATGTGAGGGCCCGGAAA
CCTGGCCCTGTCTTCTTGACGAGCATTCCTAGGGGTCTTTCCCCTCTCGCCAAAGGAATGCAAGGTCTGT
TGAATGTCGTGAAGGAAGCAGTTCCTCTGGTAGCTTCTTGAAGACAAACAACGTCTGTAGCGACCCTTTG
CAGGCAGCGGAACCCCCCACCTGGCGACAGGTGCCTCTGCGGCCAAAAGCCACGTGTATAAGATACACCT
GCAAAGGCGGCACAACCCCAGTGCCACGTTGTGAGTTGGATAGTTGTGGAAAGAGTCAAATGGCTCTCCT
CAAGCGTATTCAACAAGGGGCTGAAGGATGCCCAGAAGGTACCCCATTGTATGGGATCTGATCTGGGGCC
TCGGTACACATGCTTTACATGTGTTTAGTCGAGGTTAAAAAAACGTCTAGGCCCCCCGAACCACGGGGAC
GTGGTTTTCCTTTGAAAAACACGATGATAATATGGCCACAACCATGGTGAGCAAGGGCGAGGAGCTGTTC
ACCGGGGTGGTGCCCATCCTGGTCGAGCTGGACGGCGACGTAAACGGCCACAAGTTCAGCGTGTCCGGCG
AGGGCGAGGGCGATGCCACCTACGGCAAGCTGACCCTGAAGTTCATCTGCACCACCGGCAAGCTGCCCGT
GCCCTGGCCCACCCTCGTGACCACCCTGACCTACGGCGTGCAGTGCTTCAGCCGCTACCCCGACCACATG
AAGCAGCACGACTTCTTCAAGTCCGCCATGCCCGAAGGCTACGTCCAGGAGCGCACCATCTTCTTCAAGG
ACGACGGCAACTACAAGACCCGCGCCGAGGTGAAGTTCGAGGGCGACACCCTGGTGAACCGCATCGAGCT
GAAGGGCATCGACTTCAAGGAGGACGGCAACATCCTGGGGCACAAGCTGGAGTACAACTACAACAGCCAC
AACGTCTATATCATGGCCGACAAGCAGAAGAACGGCATCAAGGTGAACTTCAAGATCCGCCACAACATCG
AGGACGGCAGCGTGCAGCTCGCCGACCACTACCAGCAGAACACCCCCATCGGCGACGGCCCCGTGCTGCT
GCCCGACAACCACTACCTGAGCACCCAGTCCGCCCTGAGCAAAGACCCCAACGAGAAGCGCGATCACATG
GTCCTGCTGGAGTTCGTGACCGCCGCCGGGATCACTCTCGGCATGGACGAGCTGTACAAGTAAACCGGTG
CTCGAGGTACCGATGAATAGCTAAGGTCGAGGCCGCAGGTAAGTATCAAGGTTACAAGACAGGTTTAAGG
AGACCAATAGAAACTGGGCTTGTCGAGACAGAGAAGACTCTTGCGTTTCTGATAGGCACCTATTGGTCTT
ACTGACATCCACTTTGCCTTTCTCTCCACAGGTGTCGACAATCAACCTCTGGATTACAAAATTTGTGAAA
GATTGACTGGTATTCTTAACTATGTTGCTCCTTTTACGCTATGTGGATACGCTGCTTTAATGCCTTTGTA
TCATGCTATTGCTTCCCGTATGGCTTTCATTTTCTCCTCCTTGTATAAATCCTGGTTGCTGTCTCTTTAT
GAGGAGTTGTGGCCCGTTGTCAGGCAACGTGGCGTGGTGTGCACTGTGTTTGCTGACGCAACCCCCACTG
GTTGGGGCATTGCCACCACCTGTCAGCTCCTTTCCGGGACTTTCGCTTTCCCCCTCCCTATTGCCACGGC
GGAACTCATCGCCGCCTGCCTTGCCCGCTGCTGGACAGGGGCTCGGCTGTTGGGCACTGACAATTCCGTG
GTGTTGTCGGGGAAGCTGACGTCCTTTCCATGGCTGCTCGCCTGTGTTGCCACCTGGATTCTGCGCGGGA
CGTCCTTCTGCTACGTCCCTTCGGCCCTCAATCCAGCGGACCTTCCTTCCCGCGGCCTGCTGCCGGCTCT
GCGGCCTCTTCCGCGTCTTCGCCTTCGCCCTCAGACGAGTCGGATCTCCCTTTGGGCCGCCTCCCCGCCT
GGAATTCGAGCTCGGTACGATCAGCCTCGACTGTGCCTTCTAGTTGCCAGCCATCTGTTGTTTGCCCCTC
CCCCGTGCCTTCCTTGACCCTGGAAGGTGCCACTCCCACTGTCCTTTCCTAATAAAATGAGGAAATTGCA
TCGCATTGTCTGAGTAGGTGTCATTCTATTCTGGGGGGTGGGGTGGGGCAGGACAGCAAGGGGGAGGATT
GGGAAGACAATAGCCCAGCTTTTGTTCCCTTTAGTGAGGGTTAATTGCGCGCTTGGCGTAATCATGGTCA
TAGCTGTTTCCTGTGTGAAATTGTTATCCGCTAATTCACTCCTCAGGTGCAGGCTGCCTATCAGAAGGTG
GTGGCTGGTGTGGCCAATGCCCTGGCTCACAAATACCACTGAGATCTTTTTCCCTCTGCCAAAAATTATG
GGGACATCATGAAGCCCCTTGAGCATCTGACTTCTGGCTAATAAAGGAAATTTATTTTCATTGCAATAGT
GTGTTGGAATTTTTTGTGTCTCTCACTCGGAAGGACATATGGGAGGGCAAATCATTTAAAACATCAGAAT
GAGTATTTGGTTTAGAGTTTGGCAACATATGCCCATATGCTGGCTGCCATGAACAAAGGTTGGCTATAAA
GAGGTCATCAGTATATGAAACAGCCCCCTGCTGTCCATTCCTTATTCCATAGAAAAGCCTTGACTTGAGG
TTAGATTTTTTTTATATTTTGTTTTGTGTTATTTTTTTCTTTAACATCCCTAAAATTTTCCTTACATGTT
TTACTAGCCAGATTTTTCCTCCTCTCCTGACTACTCCCAGTCATAGCTGTCCCTCTTCTCTTATGGAGAT
CGGCCGGCCGCCGGCGTCGACGCGCGCGGCCGCGGCGCGCCGTTGCTGGCGTTTTTCCATAGGCTCCGCC
CCCCTGACGAGCATCACAAAAATCGACGCTCAAGTCAGAGGTGGCGAAACCCGACAGGACTATAAAGATA
CCAGGCGTTTCCCCCTGGAAGCTCCCTCGTGCGCTCTCCTGTTCCGACCCTGCCGCTTACCGGATACCTG
TCCGCCTTTCTCCCTTCGGGAAGCGTGGCGCTTTCTCATAGCTCACGCTGTAGGTATCTCAGTTCGGTGT
AGGTCGTTCGCTCCAAGCTGGGCTGTGTGCACGAACCCCCCGTTCAGCCCGACCGCTGCGCCTTATCCGG
TAACTATCGTCTTGAGTCCAACCCGGTAAGACACGACTTATCGCCACTGGCAGCAGCCACTGGTAACAGG
ATTAGCAGAGCGAGGTATGTAGGCGGTGCTACAGAGTTCTTGAAGTGGTGGCCTAACTACGGCTACACTA
GAAGAACAGTATTTGGTATCTGCGCTCTGCTGAAGCCAGTTACCTTCGGAAAAAGAGTTGGTAGCTCTTG
ATCCGGCAAACAAACCACCGCTGGTAGCGGTGGTTTTTTTGTTTGCAAGCAGCAGATTACGCGCAGAAAA
AAAGGATCTCAAGAAGATCCTTTGATCTTTTCTACGGGGTCTGACGCTCAGTGGAACGAAAACTCACGTT
AAGGGATTTTGGTCATGAGATTATCAAAAAGGATCTTCACCTAGATCCTTTTAAATTAAAAATGAAGTTT
TAAATCAATCTAAAGTATATATGAGTAAACTTGGTCTGACAGTTACCAATGCTTAATCAGTGAGGCACCT
ATCTCAGCGATCTGTCTATTTCGTTCATCCATAGTTGCCTGACTCCCCGTCGTGTAGATAACTACGATAC
GGGAGGGCTTACCATCTGGCCCCAGTGCTGCAATGATACCGCGAGACCCACGCTCACCGGCTCCAGATTT
ATCAGCAATAAACCAGCCAGCCGGAAGGGCCGAGCGCAGAAGTGGTCCTGCAACTTTATCCGCCTCCATC
CAGTCTATTAATTGTTGCCGGGAAGCTAGAGTAAGTAGTTCGCCAGTTAATAGTTTGCGCAACGTTGTTG
CCATTGCTACAGGCATCGTGGTGTCACGCTCGTCGTTTGGTATGGCTTCATTCAGCTCCGGTTCCCAACG
ATCAAGGCGAGTTACATGATCCCCCATGTTGTGCAAAAAAGCGGTTAGCTCCTTCGGTCCTCCGATCGTT
GTCAGAAGTAAGTTGGCCGCAGTGTTATCACTCATGGTTATGGCAGCACTGCATAATTCTCTTACTGTCA
TGCCATCCGTAAGATGCTTTTCTGTGACTGGTGAGTACTCAACCAAGTCATTCTGAGAATAGTGTATGCG
GCGACCGAGTTGCTCTTGCCCGGCGTCAATACGGGATAATACCGCGCCACATAGCAGAACTTTAAAAGTG
CTCATCATTGGAAAACGTTCTTCGGGGCGAAAACTCTCAAGGATCTTACCGCTGTTGAGATCCAGTTCGA
TGTAACCCACTCGTGCACCCAACTGATCTTCAGCATCTTTTACTTTCACCAGCGTTTCTGGGTGAGCAAA
AACAGGAAGGCAAAATGCCGCAAAAAAGGGAATAAGGGCGACACGGAAATGTTGAATACTCATACTCTTC
CTTTTTCAATATTATTGAAGCATTTATCAGGGTTATTGTCTCATGAGCGGATACATATTTGAATGTATTT
AGAAAAATAAACAAATAGGGGTTCCGCGCACATTTCCCCGAAAAGTGCCACCTGACGTCTAAGAAACCAT
TATTATCATGACATTAACCTATAAAAATAGGCGTATCACGAGGCCCTTTCGTCTACGCGCGCGCCGGCGG
CGCGCCGTCGACGGCCGGCCGCGGCCGC
